>Addgene plasmid #230691 | AiP1679 - pAAV-AiE2361m-minBG-SYFP2-WPRE3-BGHpA | addgene full sequence | sequence record 466290 | Addgene NGS Result
ACGCCAGCAACGCGGCCTTTTTACGGTTCCTGGCCTTTTGCTGGCCTTTTGCTCACATGTCCTGCAGGCA
GCTGCGCGCTCGCTCGCTCACTGAGGCCGCCCGGGCGTCGGGCGACCTTTGGTCGCCCGGCCTCAGTGAG
CGAGCGAGCGCGCAGAGAGGGAGTGGCCAACTCCATCACTAGGGGTTCCTGCGGCCGCACGCGTTGTAAG
AGTAATAATCGCTGTACTCTGTCTGTATTTTCTCCCCTACTGTGCTACACCCACATTTGCATATTTTTAA
TGAGTTTCTCTATTCCTCCCCATTATTCTACTGTGGTATATATTGTTGGCAGAATATTGAACCCTTGGGA
GTGGCCCAGAGCTGCTGAGGAAAGAGGTGACGGTATTTTATCTTATTAGACCACAGCCGGGCTCCTGGCC
CCAAACTTGGTAACAGGCTGGCCCGAGGGAAAGCACAGAGGGTGATTTCGGCTGCTCGATTCTCAGGCAT
CTTCCAAAGATAGAGTAAATGGAGTTGGCGCTGCTGTTCAATAACAAAGCCTCTGGCTGGAAAGGAAGTA
GAGACGCTAAAAAGGACCAGATCACGTGATGATTTGCAGAGGGCCTGCCTGTCTTCCTAGAAATTTCCCA
AGACTCAACAGAAAAACTGAAAACATTAAATAGTTGACTAGGATGGCCATGCACAAACCTGCTTCTCCAT
TTACAGGTTTACTTTGAAAGGAAAAAAAGAAAATAACCCTGTTAACAATGTGGGGGGTGTGGGGGAGGAG
AGCAGAGCTTGAGTGCCAGCCCTTCCTGCCTTGGAAGTGCTGCGGGCCTGAGGTGGGGGGACTTGGGGCT
CCTAGGCAGACTCCTGCCCTCTGGAGGAGGCTGTGAGCCTTGCCTGCTCCGGAGCTCGGGCTGGGCATAA
AAGTCAGGGCAGAGCCATCTATTGCTTACATTTGCTTCTGGGATCCAGATCTTTCGAAGCTAGCGCTACC
GGTCGCCACCATGGTGAGCAAGGGCGAGGAGCTGTTCACCGGGGTGGTGCCCATCCTGGTCGAGCTGGAC
GGCGACGTAAACGGCCACAAGTTCAGCGTGTCCGGCGAGGGCGAGGGCGATGCCACCTACGGCAAGCTGA
CCCTGAAGCTGATCTGCACCACCGGCAAGCTGCCCGTGCCCTGGCCCACCCTCGTGACCACCCTGGGCTA
CGGCGTGCAGTGCTTCGCCCGCTACCCCGACCACATGAAGCAGCACGACTTCTTCAAGTCCGCCATGCCC
GAAGGCTACGTCCAGGAGCGCACCATCTTCTTCAAGGACGACGGCAACTACAAGACCCGCGCCGAGGTGA
AGTTCGAGGGCGACACCCTGGTGAACCGCATCGAGCTGAAGGGCATCGACTTCAAGGAGGACGGCAACAT
CCTGGGGCACAAGCTGGAGTACAACTACAACAGCCACAACGTCTATATCACCGCCGACAAGCAGAAGAAC
GGCATCAAGGCCAACTTCAAGATCCGCCACAACATCGAGGACGGCGGCGTGCAGCTCGCCGACCACTACC
AGCAGAACACCCCCATCGGCGACGGCCCCGTGCTGCTGCCCGACAACCACTACCTGAGCTACCAGTCCAA
GCTGAGCAAAGACCCCAACGAGAAGCGCGATCACATGGTCCTGCTGGAGTTCGTGACCGCCGCCGGGATC
ACTCTCGGCATGGACGAGCTGTACAAGTAAGTCGACGGCGCGCCGCGGCCGCGAATTCGATATCATAATC
AACCTCTGGATTACAAAATTTGTGAAAGATTGACTGGTATTCTTAACTATGTTGCTCCTTTTACGCTATG
TGGATACGCTGCTTTAATGCCTTTGTATCATGCTATTGCTTCCCGTATGGCTTTCATTTTCTCCTCCTTG
TATAAATCCTGGTTAGTTCTTGCCACGGCGGAACTCATCGCCGCCTGCCTTGCCCGCTGCTGGACAGGGG
CTCGGCTGTTGGGCACTGACAATTCCGTGGCTCGAGAGATCTTCGACTGTGCCTTCTAGTTGCCAGCCAT
CTGTTGTTTGCCCCTCCCCCGTGCCTTCCTTGACCCTGGAAGGTGCCACTCCCACTGTCCTTTCCTAATA
AAATGAGGAAATTGCATCGCATTGTCTGAGTAGGTGTCATTCTATTCTGGGGGGTGGGGTGGGGCAGGAC
AGCAAGGGGGAGGATTGGGAAGACAATAGCAGGCATGAGATCTCACGTGCGGACCGAGCGGCCGCAGGAA
CCCCTAGTGATGGAGTTGGCCACTCCCTCTCTGCGCGCTCGCTCGCTCACTGAGGCCGGGCGACCAAAGG
TCGCCCGACGCCCGGGCTTTGCCCGGGCGGCCTCAGTGAGCGAGCGAGCGCGCAGCTGCCTGCAGGGGCG
CCTGATGCGGTATTTTCTCCTTACGCATCTGTGCGGTATTTCACACCGCATA
[95 nt withheld, positions 2433-2527]
T
[46 nt withheld, positions 2529-2574]
C
[141 nt withheld, positions 2576-2716]
CCTTTGACGTTGGAGTCCACGTTCTTT
[37 nt withheld, positions 2744-2780]
ACTCTATCTCGGGCTATTCTTTTGATTTATAAGGGATTTTGCCGATTTCGGTCTATTGGTTAAAAAATGA
GCTGATTTAACAAAAATTTAACGCGAATTTTAACAAAATATTAACGTTTACAATTTTATGGTGCACTCTC
AGTACAATCTGCTCTGATGCCGCATAGTTAAGCCAGCCCCGACACCCGCCAACACCCGCTGACGCGCCCT
GACGGGCTTGTCTGCTCCCGGCATCCGCTTACAGACAAGCTGTGACCGTCTCCGGGAGCTGCATGTGTCA
GAGGTTTTCACCGTCATCACCGAAACGCGCGAGACGAAAGGGCCTCGTGATACGCCTATTTTTATAGGTT
AATGTCATGATAATAATGGTTTCTTAGACGTCAGGTGGCACTTTTCGGGGAAATGTGCGCGGAACCCCTA
TTTGTTTATTTTTCTAAATACATTCAAATATGTATCCGCTCATGAGACAATAACCCTGATAAATGCTTCA
ATAATATTGAAAAAGGAAGAGTATGAGTATTCAACATTTCCGTGTCGCCCTTATTCCCTTTTTTGCGGCA
TTTTGCCTTCCTGTTTTTGCTCACCCAGAAACGCTGGTGAAAGTAAAAGATGCTGAAGATCAGTTGGGTG
CACGAGTGGGTTACATCGAACTGGATCTCAACAGCGGTAAGATCCTTGAGAGTTTTCGCCCCGAAGAACG
TTTTCCAATGATGAGCACTTTTAAAGTTCTGCTATGTGGCGCGGTATTATCCCGTATTGACGCCGGGCAA
GAGCAACTCGGTCGCCGCATACACTATTCTCAGAATGACTTGGTTGAGTACTCACCAGTCACAGAAAAGC
ATCTTACGGATGGCATGACAGTAAGAGAATTATGCAGTGCTGCCATAACCATGAGTGATAACACTGCGGC
CAACTTACTTCTGACAACGATCGGAGGACCGAAGGAGCTAACCGCTTTTTTGCACAACATGGGGGATCAT
GTAACTCGCCTTGATCGTTGGGAACCGGAGCTGAATGAAGCCATACCAAACGACGAGCGTGACACCACGA
TGCCTGTAGCAATGGCAACAACGTTGCGCAAACTATTAACTGGCGAACTACTTACTCTAGCTTCCCGGCA
ACAATTAATAGACTGGATGGAGGCGGATAAAGTTGCAGGACCACTTCTGCGCTCGGCCCTTCCGGCTGGC
TGGTTTATTGCTGATAAATCTGGAGCCGGTGAGCGTGGGTCTCGCGGTATCATTGCAGCACTGGGGCCAG
ATGGTAAGCCCTCCCGTATCGTAGTTATCTACACGACGGGGAGTCAGGCAACTATGGATGAACGAAATAG
ACAGATCGCTGAGATAGGTGCCTCACTGATTAAGCATTGGTAACTGTCAGACCAAGTTTACTCATATATA
CTTTAGATTGATTTAAAACTTCATTTTTAATTTAAAAGGATCTAGGTGAAGATCCTTTTTGATAATCTCA
TGACCAAAATCCCTTAACGTGAGTTTTCGTTCCACTGAGCGTCAGACCCCGTAGAAAAGATCAAAGGATC
TTCTTGAGATCCTTTTTTTCTGCGCGTAATCTGCTGCTTGCAAACAAAAAAACCACCGCTACCAGCGGTG
GTTTGTTTGCCGGATCAAGAGCTACCAACTCTTTTTCCGAAGGTAACTGGCTTCAGCAGAGCGCAGATAC
CAAATACTGTTCTTCTAGTGTAGCCGTAGTTAGGCCACCACTTCAAGAACTCTGTAGCACCGCCTACATA
CCTCGCTCTGCTAATCCTGTTACCAGTGGCTGCTGCCAGTGGCGATAAGTCGTGTCTTACCGGGTTGGAC
TCAAGACGATAGTTACCGGATAAGGCGCAGCGGTCGGGCTGAACGGGGGGTTCGTGCACACAGCCCAGCT
TGGAGCGAACGACCTACACCGAACTGAGATACCTACAGCGTGAGCTATGAGAAAGCGCCACGCTTCCCGA
AGGGAGAAAGGCGGACAGGTATCCGGTAAGCGGCAGGGTCGGAACAGGAGAGCGCACGAGGGAGCTTCCA
GGGGGAAACGCCTGGTATCTTTATAGTCCTGTCGGGTTTCGCCACCTCTGACTTGAGCGTCGATTTTTGT
GATGCTCGTCAGGGGGGCGGAGCCTATGGAAAA
Features (pLannotate 1.2.2; 14 found; start..end, strand, type, name):
     72..99      +  repeat_region  AAV2 ITR (fragment): inverted terminal repeat of adeno-associated virus serotype 2 inverted
    128..155     +  repeat_region  AAV2 ITR (fragment): inverted terminal repeat of adeno-associated virus serotype 2 inverted
    991..1707    +  CDS            SYFP2: SYFP2 is a basic (constitutively fluorescent) yellow fluorescent protein published in 2006, derived from Aequorea victoria. It is reported to be a very rapidly-maturing monomer with moderate acid sensitivity.
   1747..1904    +  misc_feature   WPRE (fragment): woodchuck hepatitis virus posttranscriptional regulatory element
   1910..1990    +  misc_feature   WPRE (fragment): woodchuck hepatitis virus posttranscriptional regulatory element
   2007..2118    +  polyA_signal   bGH poly(A) signal: bovine growth hormone polyadenylation signal
   2236..2376    +  repeat_region  AAV2 ITR: inverted terminal repeat of adeno-associated virus serotype 2 inverted
   2381..2432    -  misc_feature   bom (fragment): basis of mobility region from pBR322
   2451..2906    +  rep_origin     f1 ori (sequence partly withheld): f1 bacteriophage origin of replication; arrow indicates direction of (+) strand synthesis
   2907..2956    -  misc_feature   bom (fragment): basis of mobility region from pBR322
   3058..3093    -  CDS            rop (fragment): Rop protein, which maintains plasmids at low copy number; rop
   3188..3292    +  promoter       AmpR promoter: bla
   3293..4153    +  CDS            AmpR: β-lactamase; bla; confers resistance to ampicillin, carbenicillin, and related antibiotics
   4324..4912    +  rep_origin     ori: high-copy-number ColE1/pMB1/pBR322/pUC origin of replication
