[The description below was written by a language model from this plasmid's Addgene catalogue record and pLannotate feature annotations shown in this document.]
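Description:
AiP1679 - pAAV-AiE2361m-minBG-SYFP2-WPRE3-BGHpA is an AAV transfer plasmid built on a pAAV2 backbone and intended for packaging a recombinant adeno-associated virus genome that reports enhancer activity in the brain. It is propagated in bacteria as a high-copy plasmid through a ColE1/pUC-type origin and selected with ampicillin via the β-lactamase gene and its own promoter. An f1 phage origin is also present in the backbone, along with small remnants of pBR322 bom and rop sequences. The record lists a recombination-deficient growth strain, a common choice for plasmids carrying repeat-rich ITRs.

The payload lies between AAV2 inverted terminal repeats, which provide the signals for genome replication and encapsidation. The downstream ITR is annotated in full, while the upstream one is detected only as two short fragments. According to the name and catalogue fields, the candidate enhancer AiE2361m is placed upstream of minBG, a minimal beta-globin promoter, so that transcription depends largely on the enhancer. Neither element is picked up in the automated feature table, but the unannotated stretch between the left ITR and the reporter is where they would sit. The expressed gene is SYFP2, a rapidly maturing monomeric yellow fluorescent protein derived from Aequorea victoria. It is followed by WPRE3, a shortened woodchuck hepatitis virus posttranscriptional element (annotated as two WPRE fragments) that boosts transcript expression, and by the bovine growth hormone polyadenylation signal.

The stated purpose is to drive AAV-mediated transgene expression in specific populations of brain cells, with yellow fluorescence marking where the enhancer is active. The record does not specify which cell population AiE2361m targets.
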