Addgene plasmid #230691: AiP1679 - pAAV-AiE2361m-minBG-SYFP2-WPRE3-BGHpA
Purpose: AiE2361m is an enhancer sequence, designed to drive AAV-mediated transgene expression in specific populations of brain cells
Depositing lab: Allen Institute for Brain Science & Bosiljka Tasic. Depositing organization: Allen Institute. Publication: A suite of enhancer AAVs and transgenic mouse lines for genetic access to cortical cell types. Ben-Simon Y, Hooper M, Narayan S, Daigle TL, Dwivedi D, Way SW, Oster A, Stafford DA, Mich JK, Taormina MJ, Martinez RA, Opitz-Araya X, Roth JR, Alexander JR, Allen S, Amster A, Arbuckle J, Ayala A, Baker PM, Bakken TE, Barcelli T, Barta S, Bendrick J, Bertagnolli D, Bielstein C, Bishwakarma P, Bowlus J, Boyer G, Brouner K, Casian B, Casper T, Chakka AB, Chakrabarty R, Chance RK, Chavan S, Clark M, Colbert K, Collman F, Daniel S, Departee M, DiValentin P, Donadio N, Dotson N, Egdorf T, Fliss T, Gabitto M, Garcia J, Gary A, Gasperini M, Gloe J, Goldy J, Gore BB, Graybuck L, Greisman N, Haeseleer F, Halterman C, Haradon Z, Hastings SD, Helback O, Ho W, Hockemeyer D, Huang C, Huff S, Hunker A, Johansen N, Jones D, Juneau Z, Kalmbach B, Kannan M, Khem S, Kussick E, Kutsal R, Larsen R, Lee C, Lee AY, Leibly M, Lenz GH, Li S, Liang E, Lusk N, Madigan Z, Malloy J, Malone J, McCue R, Melchor J, Mollenkopf T, Moosman S, Morin E, Newman D, Ng L, Ngo K, Omstead V, Otto S, Oyama A, Pena N, Pham T, Phillips E, Pom CA, Potekhina L, Ransford S, Ray PL, Rette D, Reynoldson C, Rimorin C, Rocha D, Ruiz A, Sanchez REA, Sawyer L, Sedeno-Cortes A, Sevigny JP, Shapovalova N, Shepard N, Shulga L, Sigler AR, Siverts L, Soliman S, Somasundaram S, Staats B, Stewart K, Szelenyi E, Tieu M, Trader C, Tran A, van Velthoven CTJ, Walker M, Wang Y, Weed N, Wirthlin M, Wood T, Wynalda B, Yao Z, Zhou T, Ariza J, Dee N, Reding M, Ronellenfitch K, Mufti S, Sunkin SM, Smith KA, Esposito L, Waters J, Thyagarajan B, Yao S, Lein ES, Zeng H, Levi BP, Ngai J, Ting JT, Tasic B. Cell. 2025 May 16:S0092-8674(25)00513-6. doi: 10.1016/j.cell.2025.05.002. PubMed 40403729.
Backbone
  Vector backbone: pAAV2
  Vector type: AAV
Growth in bacteria
  Bacterial resistance: Ampicillin, 100 μg/mL
  Growth temperature: 37°C
  Growth strain: NEB Stable
  Copy number: High Copy
Gene/Insert
  Gene/Insert name: SYFP2
  Species: Synthetic
  Promoter: minBG
  Cloning method: Gibson Cloning
Terms and licenses: Academic/Nonprofit Terms; Industry Terms: Not Available to Industry
How to cite: AiP1679 - pAAV-AiE2361m-minBG-SYFP2-WPRE3-BGHpA was a gift from Allen Institute for Brain Science & Bosiljka Tasic (Addgene plasmid # 230691 ; http://n2t.net/addgene:230691 ; RRID:Addgene_230691)
